Addgene plasmid #139896: pBEL1892
Purpose: Complementation plasmid for LetAB with LetB PLL7 deletion
Depositing lab: Gira Bhabha & Damian Ekiert. Depositing organization: NYU Grossman School of Medicine. Publication: LetB Structure Reveals a Tunnel for Lipid Transport across the Bacterial Envelope. Isom GL, Coudray N, MacRae MR, McManus CT, Ekiert DC, Bhabha G. Cell. 2020 Apr 30;181(3):653-664.e19. doi: 10.1016/j.cell.2020.03.030. PubMed 32359438.
Backbone
  Vector backbone: pET17b
  Vector type: Bacterial Expression
Growth in bacteria
  Bacterial resistance: Ampicillin, 100 μg/mL
  Growth temperature: 37°C
  Growth strain: DH5alpha
  Copy number: High Copy
Gene/Insert
  Gene/Insert name: LetAB
  Species: E. coli
  Mutation: LetA-LetB(delta816-826, S815G, T827G)
  Cloning method: Gibson Cloning
Terms and licenses: Academic/Nonprofit Terms; Industry Terms: Not Available to Industry
Depositor comments: Please visit https://www.biorxiv.org/content/10.1101/748145v1 for bioRxiv preprint.
How to cite: pBEL1892 was a gift from Gira Bhabha & Damian Ekiert (Addgene plasmid # 139896 ; http://n2t.net/addgene:139896 ; RRID:Addgene_139896)
