[The description below was written by a language model from this plasmid's Addgene catalogue record and pLannotate feature annotations shown in this document.]
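Description:
pBEL1892 is a bacterial expression plasmid built on the pET17b backbone that carries the E. coli letAB operon with an engineered deletion in LetB. It is propagated in E. coli under ampicillin selection from a β-lactamase gene with its own promoter. Replication is from a ColE1/pMB1-type origin, and the pBR322-derived bom site and a rop coding sequence are also annotated. The catalogue lists the plasmid as high copy, although Rop normally acts to restrain copy number.

The insert sits between a T7 promoter with the phage T7 gene 10 ribosome binding site and a T7 terminator. It comprises the two adjacent, slightly overlapping open reading frames annotated under their older names, yebS (LetA) and yebT (LetB), preserving the native operon arrangement. Both proteins are described as components of a transport pathway that contributes to membrane integrity, with LetB thought to span the periplasm. In this variant, LetB residues 816–826 are removed and the flanking positions are changed to glycine (S815G, T827G). The record calls this the PLL7 deletion but does not expand the abbreviation. A short fragment matching a T7 gene 10B-derived solubility tag lies between the insert and the terminator. It appears to be residual backbone sequence rather than a deliberate fusion, and no affinity tag is annotated on either protein.

The stated purpose is complementation: supplying mutant LetAB in trans to test whether the deleted LetB segment is needed for function, in the context of structural and functional work on LetB as a lipid transport tunnel across the bacterial envelope. The record does not specify the host strain or the phenotypes assayed.
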