Features (pLannotate 1.2.2; 12 found; start..end, strand, type, name):
    222..240     +  promoter       T7 promoter: promoter for bacteriophage T7 RNA polymerase
    272..294     +  RBS            RBS: efficient ribosome binding site from bacteriophage T7 gene 10 (Olins and Rangwala, 1989)
    302..1582    +  CDS            yebS: YEBS_ECOLI - Experimental evidence at protein level: Swiss-Prot protein existence level 1. Component of a transport pathway that contributes to membrane integrity. From Escherichia coli (strain K12).
   1554..4151    +  CDS            yebT: YEBT_ECOLI - Experimental evidence at protein level: Swiss-Prot protein existence level 1. Component of a transport pathway that contributes to membrane integrity (PubMed:27795327). May directly span the intermembrane space, facilitating the transport of substrates across the periplasm (Probable). From Escherichia coli (strain K12).
   4176..4225    +  CDS            SET1 (fragment): solubility-enhancement tag derived from T7 phage gene 10B
   4233..4280    +  terminator     T7 terminator: transcription terminator for bacteriophage T7 RNA polymerase
   4411..4515    +  promoter       AmpR promoter: bla
   4516..5376    +  CDS            AmpR: β-lactamase; bla; confers resistance to ampicillin, carbenicillin, and related antibiotics
   5547..6135    +  rep_origin     ori: high-copy-number ColE1/pMB1/pBR322/pUC origin of replication
   6321..6460    -  misc_feature   bom: basis of mobility region from pBR322
   6562..6753    -  CDS            rop: Rop protein, which maintains plasmids at low copy number; rop
   6770..110     +  CDS            YPB1_ECOLX (across the origin): Protein predicted: Swiss-Prot protein existence level 4. From Escherichia coli.
>Addgene plasmid #139896 | pBEL1892 | addgene full sequence | sequence record 309736 | Addgene NGS Result
GACTTTACGAAACACGGAAACCGAAGACCATTCATGTTGTTGCTCAGGTCGCAGACGTTTTGCAGCAGCA
GTCGCTTCACGTTCGCTCGCGTATCGGTGATTCATTCTGCTAACCAGTAAGGCAACCCCGCCAGCCTAGC
CGGGTCCTCAACGACAGGAGCACGATCATGCGCACCCGTGGCCAGGACCCAACGCTGCCCGAGATCTCGA
TCCCGCGAAATTAATACGACTCACTATAGGGAGACCACAACGGTTTCCCTCTAGAAATAATTTTGTTTAA
CTTTAAGAAGGAGATATACATATGGCTCTTAACACACCACAAATTACGCCGACAAAAAAGATAACAGTGA
GGGCAATCGGCGAGGAACTGCCGCGTGGTGATTACCAACGTTGCCCGCAATGTGACATGCTGTTTAGCCT
GCCCGAGATAAATTCTCATCAAAGTGCCTATTGTCCGCGCTGTCAGGCAAAAATTCGTGACGGGCGCGAC
TGGTCGCTAACGCGCCTGGCGGCAATGGCCTTCACCATGCTGTTGCTTATGCCGTTTGCCTGGGGCGAAC
CGCTGTTGCATATCTGGCTGTTAGGCATTCGTATTGACGCCAACGTTATGCAAGGCATCTGGCAAATGAC
CAAACAGGGCGATGCGATAACGGGGTCGATGGTCTTTTTCTGCGTTATTGGTGCCCCGCTCATTCTGGTG
ACCTCCATAGCTTATTTATGGTTTGGTAACCGACTGGGAATGAATTTACGTCCGGTACTGCTGATGCTTG
AGCGACTTAAAGAGTGGGTAATGCTCGATATCTACCTGGTCGGCATTGGCGTTGCTTCTATAAAGGTACA
GGATTATGCCCATATCCAGGCTGGTGTCGGCTTGTTCTCTTTTGTGGCGTTGGTGATTTTAACGACGGTG
ACGTTGTCACATCTTAATGTCGAAGAACTGTGGGAGCGATTTTATCCGCAGCGCCCCGCTACGCGTAGGG
ACGAGAAACTTCGTGTCTGCCTAGGGTGCCATTTTACCGGCTATCCAGATCAGCGTGGTCGCTGCCCGCG
TTGCCATATCCCGCTACGCCTGCGTCGCCGTCATAGTCTGCAAAAATGCTGGGCGGCGCTGTTAGCGTCA
ATCGTTTTATTGTTACCTGCCAACCTGTTGCCTATTTCTATCATTTATCTGAACGGAGGACGGCAGGAAG
ATACAATTCTTTCCGGAATTATGTCGCTGGCAAGTAGCAACATTGCGGTTGCAGGAATCGTGTTTATCGC
CAGTATTCTGGTCCCGTTTACTAAAGTGATCGTCATGTTCACTTTACTGTTGAGCATTCATTTTAAATGC
CAGCAAGGTTTACGCACACGCATTCTGTTACTGCGGATGGTGACCTGGATTGGTCGCTGGTCGATGCTCG
ACCTGTTTGTCATATCTTTAACCATGTCGCTGATTAATCGCGATCAGATCCTCGCTTTTACTATGGGACC
GGCTGCGTTTTATTTCGGCGCAGCGGTAATTTTGACTATTCTTGCTGTGGAATGGCTGGACAGCCGCTTA
CTTTGGGATGCACATGAGTCAGGAAACGCCCGCTTCGACGACTGAAGCGCAGATTAAAAATAAACGCCGT
ATCTCACCTTTCTGGCTGCTGCCGTTCATCGCGCTAATGATTGCCAGTTGGCTGATTTGGGACAGTTATC
AGGACCGGGGTAATACCGTCACCATCGACTTTATGTCGGCGGATGGTATTGTTCCAGGCCGTACGCCTGT
TCGTTATCAGGGCGTTGAAGTCGGAACAGTGCAGGACATCAGCCTCAGCGACGATCTTCGTAAGATTGAA
GTCAAGGTCAGCATCAAGTCCGATATGAAAGATGCGCTGCGCGAAGAGACTCAGTTCTGGCTGGTGACGC
CAAAAGCATCGTTGGCAGGTGTCTCCGGGCTGGACGCCCTCGTCGGTGGGAACTATATCGGCATGATGCC
CGGGAAAGGTAAAGAGCAGGATCACTTTGTCGCACTCGATACCCAACCGAAATATCGGCTGGACAATGGC
GATCTGATGATCCACCTGCAAGCCCCCGATCTCGGTTCGCTGAACAGCGGTTCATTGGTCTATTTCCGCA
AGATCCCGGTGGGAAAAGTCTACGACTATGCCATCAATCCCAACAAGCAAGGCGTGGTGATTGATGTCCT
GATCGAGCGGCGTTTTACCGATCTGGTGAAAAAAGGTAGCCGTTTCTGGAACGTTTCCGGCGTTGATGCC
AACGTCAGTATCAGTGGCGCGAAGGTGAAACTGGAAAGCTTGGCGGCACTGGTTAACGGTGCGATTGCCT
TCGATTCACCAGAAGAGTCGAAACCTGCCGAGGCGGAAGATACCTTTGGTCTGTATGAAGATCTGGCCCA
CAGCCAGCGTGGCGTAATAATAAAACTGGAACTGCCGAGTGGGGCCGGATTAACCGCCGACTCGACGCCG
TTAATGTATCAGGGGCTGGAAGTCGGACAGCTGACTAAACTGGATTTAAATCCTGGTGGTAAAGTCACAG
GGGAAATGACCGTTGATCCCAGCGTCGTTACCCTGCTTCGTGAAAATACCCGCATCGAATTACGCAACCC
GAAATTATCCCTTAGCGATGCTAATCTCAGCGCCCTGCTGACCGGCAAAACCTTCGAGCTGGTGCCCGGC
GATGGCGAGCCACGCAAAGAATTCGTTGTTGTGCCAGGCGAAAAAGCACTGCTGCATGAACCTGATGTTC
TGACGCTGACCCTGACCGCGCCGGAAAGTTACGGTATTGATGCGGGTCAGCCGCTCATTCTTCACGGCGT
GCAGGTAGGCCAGGTTATCGATCGTAAACTCACCAGCAAAGGCGTCACCTTTACCGTCGCCATCGAGCCT
CAGCATCGCGAACTGGTAAAAGGCGATAGCAAATTTGTCGTCAACAGCCGTGTCGATGTGAAGGTGGGGC
TGGATGGCGTTGAGTTTCTCGGTGCCAGCGCCTCAGAATGGATCAATGGCGGGATCCGTATTCTGCCGGG
CGATAAAGGTGAGATGAAAGCCAGCTATCCACTGTATGCCAATTTGGAAAAAGCGCTGGAGAACAGCCTT
AGCGATTTACCCACCACAACCGTGAGTTTGAGTGCAGAGACGCTGCCGGATGTGCAGGCAGGATCGGTAG
TGCTGTACCGTAAATTTGAAGTTGGTGAAGTGATTACCGTGCGTCCGCGAGCTAACGCGTTTGACATCGA
TCTGCATATTAAGCCGGAGTATCGCAACCTTCTGACCAGCAATAGCGTGTTCTGGGCAGAAGGCGGGGCG
AAAGTTCAGCTGAATGGTAGTGGTCTGACCGTACAGGCATCCCCGCTCTCCAGAGCTCTAAAGGGAGCCA
TTAGCTTCGACAACCTCAGCGGTGCCAGCGCCAGTCAGCGTAAAGGCGATAAGCGTATTCTGTATGCTTC
CGAAACAGCGGCCCGTGCGGTTGGCGGGCAGATTACGCTTCACGCTTTCGATGCCGGAAAACTGGCGGTC
GGGATGCCAATTCGCTATCTCGGTATTGACATCGGGCAAATCCAGACGCTGGATCTGATTACCGCACGCA
ATGAAGTACAGGCAAAGGCGGTACTTTACCCGGAATATGTCCAGACCTTTGCTCGCGGTGGTACGCGCTT
CTCAGTGGTCACACCGCAAATTTCGGCAGCTGGCGTTGAGCATCTTGATACTATCCTCCAGCCGTATATC
AACGTCGAACCAGGCCGGGGCAATCCTCGCCGCGACTTTGAATTACAAGAGGCCACCATTACTGATTCGC
GGTACCTGGATGGCTTAAGCATTATTGTTGAAGCGCCGGAAGCCGGTTCGTTAGGCATCGGTACGCCTGT
GCTGTTCCGTGGTCTGGAAGTCGGTACGGTTACAGGAATGACGCTGGGGACATTGTCAGATCGCGTGATG
ATTGCGATGCGCATCAGTAAACGCTATCAACACCTGGTGCGTAACAATTCCGTCTTCTGGTTGGCATCGG
GTTACGGTGGCGGCACCTTTAACCAGTTTATCCGTGGCGGCATCGCCTTCGCCACGCCTCCGGGTACGCC
ACTGGCACCGAAAGCCCAGGAAGGCAAACACTTCCTGTTGCAGGAAAGTGAACCGAAAGAGTGGCGTGAA
TGGGGAACTGCGCTTCCCAAATAATGCCCACCTCGAGCAGATCCGGCTGCTAACAAAGCCCGAAAGGAAG
CTGAGTTGGCTGCTGCCACCGCTGAGCAATAACTAGCATAACCCCTTGGGGCCTCTAAACGGGTCTTGAG
GGGTTTTTTGCTGAAAGGAGGAACTATATCCGGATAATTCTTGAAGACGAAAGGGCCTCGTGATACGCCT
ATTTTTATAGGTTAATGTCATGATAATAATGGTTTCTTAGACGTCAGGTGGCACTTTTCGGGGAAATGTG
CGCGGAACCCCTATTTGTTTATTTTTCTAAATACATTCAAATATGTATCCGCTCATGAGACAATAACCCT
GATAAATGCTTCAATAATATTGAAAAAGGAAGAGTATGAGTATTCAACATTTCCGTGTCGCCCTTATTCC
CTTTTTTGCGGCATTTTGCCTTCCTGTTTTTGCTCACCCAGAAACGCTGGTGAAAGTAAAAGATGCTGAA
GATCAGTTGGGTGCACGAGTGGGTTACATCGAACTGGATCTCAACAGCGGTAAGATCCTTGAGAGTTTTC
GCCCCGAAGAACGTTTTCCAATGATGAGCACTTTTAAAGTTCTGCTATGTGGCGCGGTATTATCCCGTGT
TGACGCCGGGCAAGAGCAACTCGGTCGCCGCATACACTATTCTCAGAATGACTTGGTTGAGTACTCACCA
GTCACAGAAAAGCATCTTACGGATGGCATGACAGTAAGAGAATTATGCAGTGCTGCCATAACCATGAGTG
ATAACACTGCGGCCAACTTACTTCTGACAACGATCGGAGGACCGAAGGAGCTAACCGCTTTTTTGCACAA
CATGGGGGATCATGTAACTCGCCTTGATCGTTGGGAACCGGAGCTGAATGAAGCCATACCAAACGACGAG
CGTGACACCACGATGCCTGCAGCAATGGCAACAACGTTGCGCAAACTATTAACTGGCGAACTACTTACTC
TAGCTTCCCGGCAACAATTAATAGACTGGATGGAGGCGGATAAAGTTGCAGGACCACTTCTGCGCTCGGC
CCTTCCGGCTGGCTGGTTTATTGCTGATAAATCTGGAGCCGGTGAGCGTGGGTCTCGCGGTATCATTGCA
GCACTGGGGCCAGATGGTAAGCCCTCCCGTATCGTAGTTATCTACACGACGGGGAGTCAGGCAACTATGG
ATGAACGAAATAGACAGATCGCTGAGATAGGTGCCTCACTGATTAAGCATTGGTAACTGTCAGACCAAGT
TTACTCATATATACTTTAGATTGATTTAAAACTTCATTTTTAATTTAAAAGGATCTAGGTGAAGATCCTT
TTTGATAATCTCATGACCAAAATCCCTTAACGTGAGTTTTCGTTCCACTGAGCGTCAGACCCCGTAGAAA
AGATCAAAGGATCTTCTTGAGATCCTTTTTTTCTGCGCGTAATCTGCTGCTTGCAAACAAAAAAACCACC
GCTACCAGCGGTGGTTTGTTTGCCGGATCAAGAGCTACCAACTCTTTTTCCGAAGGTAACTGGCTTCAGC
AGAGCGCAGATACCAAATACTGTCCTTCTAGTGTAGCCGTAGTTAGGCCACCACTTCAAGAACTCTGTAG
CACCGCCTACATACCTCGCTCTGCTAATCCTGTTACCAGTGGCTGCTGCCAGTGGCGATAAGTCGTGTCT
TACCGGGTTGGACTCAAGACGATAGTTACCGGATAAGGCGCAGCGGTCGGGCTGAACGGGGGGTTCGTGC
ACACAGCCCAGCTTGGAGCGAACGACCTACACCGAACTGAGATACCTACAGCGTGAGCTATGAGAAAGCG
CCACGCTTCCCGAAGGGAGAAAGGCGGACAGGTATCCGGTAAGCGGCAGGGTCGGAACAGGAGAGCGCAC
GAGGGAGCTTCCAGGGGGAAACGCCTGGTATCTTTATAGTCCTGTCGGGTTTCGCCACCTCTGACTTGAG
CGTCGATTTTTGTGATGCTCGTCAGGGGGGCGGAGCCTATGGAAAAACGCCAGCAACGCGGCCTTTTTAC
GGTTCCTGGCCTTTTGCTGGCCTTTTGCTCACATGTTCTTTCCTGCGTTATCCCCTGATTCTGTGGATAA
CCGTATTACCGCCTTTGAGTGAGCTGATACCGCTCGCCGCAGCCGAACGACCGAGCGCAGCGAGTCAGTG
AGCGAGGAAGCGGAAGAGCGCCTGATGCGGTATTTTCTCCTTACGCATCTGTGCGGTATTTCACACCGCA
ATGGTGCACTCTCAGTACAATCTGCTCTGATGCCGCATAGTTAAGCCAGTATACACTCCGCTATCGCTAC
GTGACTGGGTCATGGCTGCGCCCCGACACCCGCCAACACCCGCTGACGCGCCCTGACGGGCTTGTCTGCT
CCCGGCATCCGCTTACAGACAAGCTGTGACCGTCTCCGGGAGCTGCATGTGTCAGAGGTTTTCACCGTCA
TCACCGAAACGCGCGAGGCAGCTGCGGTAAAGCTCATCAGCGTGGTCGTGAAGCGATTCACAGATGTCTG
CCTGTTCATCCGCGTCCAGCTCGTTGAGTTTCTCCAGAAGCGTTAATGTCTGGCTTCTGATAAAGCGGGC
CATGTTAAGGGCGGTTTTTTCCTGTTTGGTCACTGATGCCTCCGTGTAAGGGGGATTTCTGTTCATGGGG
GTAATGATACCGATGAAACGAGAGAGGATGCTCACGATACGGGTTACTGATGATGAACATGCCCGGTTAC
TGGAACGTTGTGAGGGTAAACAACTGGCGGTATGGATGCGGCGGGACCAGAGAAAAATCACTCAGGGTCA
ATGCCAGCGCTTCGTTAATACAGATGTAGGTGTTCCACAGGGTAGCCAGCAGCATCCTGCGATGCAGATC
CGGAACATAATGGTGCAGGGCGCTGACTTCCGCGTTTCCA
